Addgene plasmid #193095: FUW-MDmut-mTurquoise
Purpose: constitutive expression of a mutated (mut, R42A), non-functional version of the mitosis degradation (MD) domain of cyclin B1 fused to mTurquoise in mammalian cells
Depositing lab: Filipe Pereira. Depositing organization: Center for Neuroscience and Cell Biology, University of Coimbra. Publication: GATA2 mitotic bookmarking is required for definitive haematopoiesis. Silverio-Alves R, Kurochkin I, Rydstrom A, Vazquez Echegaray C, Haider J, Nicholls M, Rode C, Thelaus L, Lindgren AY, Ferreira AG, Brandao R, Larsson J, de Bruijn MFTR, Martin-Gonzalez J, Pereira CF. Nat Commun. 2023 Aug 14;14(1):4645. doi: 10.1038/s41467-023-40391-x. PubMed 37580379.
Backbone
  Vector backbone: FUW
  Vector type: Mammalian Expression, Lentiviral
Growth in bacteria
  Bacterial resistance: Ampicillin, 100 μg/mL
  Growth temperature: 37°C
  Growth strain: NEB Stable
  Copy number: High Copy
Gene/Insert
  Gene/Insert name: MDmut-mTurquoise
  Promoter: Ubc
  Cloning method: Ligation Independent Cloning
  Sequencing primers: 5′ TGAAGCTCCGGTTTTGAACT
Terms and licenses: Academic/Nonprofit Terms; Industry Terms: Not Available to Industry
How to cite: FUW-MDmut-mTurquoise was a gift from Filipe Pereira (Addgene plasmid # 193095 ; http://n2t.net/addgene:193095 ; RRID:Addgene_193095)
