[The description below was written by a language model from this plasmid's Addgene catalogue record and pLannotate feature annotations shown in this document.]
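Description:
FUW-MDmut-mTurquoise is an 8,173 nt HIV-1-based lentiviral transfer plasmid built on the FUW backbone for constitutive transgene expression in mammalian cells. In bacteria it is maintained through a high-copy ColE1/pUC-type origin and selected with ampicillin via the β-lactamase gene and its own promoter. The viral portion has a third-generation-style layout: a CMV enhancer/promoter sits upstream of a truncated 5' LTR, so that genomic RNA can be transcribed in packaging cells, followed by the Ψ packaging signal with an adjoining gag fragment, the Rev response element for Rev-dependent nuclear export of the unspliced RNA, and the cPPT/CTS element that aids nuclear import of the reverse-transcribed genome. A second truncated LTR (annotated by the software as a 5' LTR but positioned as the 3' LTR, preceded by a nef remnant) and a bovine growth hormone polyadenylation signal close the viral unit.

The payload lies between the cPPT and the 3' LTR. The human ubiquitin C promoter drives a single open reading frame in which a short N-terminal fragment of mouse cyclin B1 (Ccnb1), the mitosis degradation (MD) domain, is fused directly to the monomeric cyan fluorescent protein mTurquoise; a WPRE downstream enhances transcript stability and expression. According to the record, the MD domain carries an R42A substitution that renders it non-functional, so the fusion should not be degraded at mitosis as a protein carrying the intact domain would be. That makes it suited to use as a control alongside functional MD fusions, and the associated publication concerns mitotic bookmarking by GATA2 in haematopoiesis. No mammalian selection marker is annotated, so transduced cells would be identified by cyan fluorescence.
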