Features (pLannotate 1.2.2; 20 found; start..end, strand, type, name):
     40..92      -  misc_feature   bom (fragment): basis of mobility region from pBR322
    247..626     +  enhancer       CMV enhancer: human cytomegalovirus immediate early enhancer
    627..826     +  promoter       CMV promoter: human cytomegalovirus (CMV) immediate early promoter
    844..1024    +  LTR            5' LTR (truncated): truncated 5' long terminal repeat (LTR) from HIV-1
   1071..1196    +  misc_feature   HIV-1 Ψ: packaging signal of human immunodeficiency virus type 1
   1180..1543    +  CDS            HIV-1 gag (fragment): gag protein from human immunodeficiency virus 1; gag
   1689..1922    +  misc_feature   RRE: The Rev response element (RRE) of HIV-1 allows for Rev-dependent mRNA export from the nucleus to the cytoplasm.
   2299..2399    +  CDS            Rev (fragment): human immunodeficiency virus 1 (HIV-1) Rev protein; rev; enhances nuclear export of unspliced and incompletely spliced viral mRNAs
   2449..2566    +  misc_feature   cPPT/CTS: central polypurine tract and central termination sequence of HIV-1
   2631..3842    +  promoter       UbC promoter: human ubiquitin C promoter
   3866..4102    +  CDS            Ccnb1 (fragment): CCNB1_MOUSE - Also known as Ccn-2, Ccnb1-rs13, Cycb, Cycb1. Experimental evidence at protein level: Swiss-Prot protein existence level 1. Essential for the control of the cell cycle at the G2/M (mitosis) transition. From Mus musculus (Mouse).
   4103..4819    +  CDS            mTurquoise: enhanced monomeric variant of CFP (Goedhart et al., 2010) mammalian codon-optimized
   4826..4848    +  misc_feature   MCS (fragment): pBluescript multiple cloning site
   4848..5436    +  misc_feature   WPRE: woodchuck hepatitis virus posttranscriptional regulatory element
   5373..5954    +  CDS            nef (fragment): NEF_HV1H2 - Experimental evidence at protein level: Swiss-Prot protein existence level 1. Extracellular Nef protein targets CD4(+) T-lymphocytes for apoptosis by interacting with CXCR4 surface receptors. From Human immunodeficiency virus type 1 group M subtype B (isolate HXB2) (HIV-1).
   5961..6141    +  LTR            5' LTR (truncated): truncated 5' long terminal repeat (LTR) from HIV-1
   6173..6284    +  polyA_signal   bGH poly(A) signal: bovine growth hormone polyadenylation signal
   6430..7018    -  rep_origin     ori: high-copy-number ColE1/pMB1/pBR322/pUC origin of replication
   7189..8049    -  CDS            AmpR: β-lactamase; bla; confers resistance to ampicillin, carbenicillin, and related antibiotics
   8050..8154    -  promoter       AmpR promoter: bla
>Addgene plasmid #193095 | FUW-MDmut-mTurquoise | addgene full sequence | sequence record 382209 | Addgene NGS Result
CCACCTGACGTCGACGGATCGGGAGATCTCCCGATCCCCTATGGTGCACTCTCAGTACAATCTGCTCTGA
TGCCGCATAGTTAAGCCAGTATCTGCTCCCTGCTTGTGTGTTGGAGGTCGCTGAGTAGTGCGCGAGCAAA
ATTTAAGCTACAACAAGGCAAGGCTTGACCGACAATTGCATGAAGAATCTGCTTAGGGTTAGGCGTTTTG
CGCTGCTTCGCGATGTACGGGCCAGATATACGCGTTGACATTGATTATTGACTAGTTATTAATAGTAATC
AATTACGGGGTCATTAGTTCATAGCCCATATATGGAGTTCCGCGTTACATAACTTACGGTAAATGGCCCG
CCTGGCTGACCGCCCAACGACCCCCGCCCATTGACGTCAATAATGACGTATGTTCCCATAGTAACGCCAA
TAGGGACTTTCCATTGACGTCAATGGGTGGAGTATTTACGGTAAACTGCCCACTTGGCAGTACATCAAGT
GTATCATATGCCAAGTACGCCCCCTATTGACGTCAATGACGGTAAATGGCCCGCCTGGCATTATGCCCAG
TACATGACCTTATGGGACTTTCCTACTTGGCAGTACATCTACGTATTAGTCATCGCTATTACCATGGTGA
TGCGGTTTTGGCAGTACATCAATGGGCGTGGATAGCGGTTTGACTCACGGGGATTTCCAAGTCTCCACCC
CATTGACGTCAATGGGAGTTTGTTTTGGCACCAAAATCAACGGGACTTTCCAAAATGTCGTAACAACTCC
GCCCCATTGACGCAAATGGGCGGTAGGCGTGTACGGTGGGAGGTCTATATAAGCAGCGCGTTTTGCCTGT
ACTGGGTCTCTCTGGTTAGACCAGATCTGAGCCTGGGAGCTCTCTGGCTAACTAGGGAACCCACTGCTTA
AGCCTCAATAAAGCTTGCCTTGAGTGCTTCAAGTAGTGTGTGCCCGTCTGTTGTGTGACTCTGGTAACTA
GAGATCCCTCAGACCCTTTTAGTCAGTGTGGAAAATCTCTAGCAGTGGCGCCCGAACAGGGACTTGAAAG
CGAAAGGGAAACCAGAGGAGCTCTCTCGACGCAGGACTCGGCTTGCTGAAGCGCGCACGGCAAGAGGCGA
GGGGCGGCGACTGGTGAGTACGCCAAAAATTTTGACTAGCGGAGGCTAGAAGGAGAGAGATGGGTGCGAG
AGCGTCAGTATTAAGCGGGGGAGAATTAGATCGCGATGGGAAAAAATTCGGTTAAGGCCAGGGGGAAAGA
AAAAATATAAATTAAAACATATAGTATGGGCAAGCAGGGAGCTAGAACGATTCGCAGTTAATCCTGGCCT
GTTAGAAACATCAGAAGGCTGTAGACAAATACTGGGACAGCTACAACCATCCCTTCAGACAGGATCAGAA
GAACTTAGATCATTATATAATACAGTAGCAACCCTCTATTGTGTGCATCAAAGGATAGAGATAAAAGACA
CCAAGGAAGCTTTAGACAAGATAGAGGAAGAGCAAAACAAAAGTAAGACCACCGCACAGCAAGCGGCCGC
TGATCTTCAGACCTGGAGGAGGAGATATGAGGGACAATTGGAGAAGTGAATTATATAAATATAAAGTAGT
AAAAATTGAACCATTAGGAGTAGCACCCACCAAGGCAAAGAGAAGAGTGGTGCAGAGAGAAAAAAGAGCA
GTGGGAATAGGAGCTTTGTTCCTTGGGTTCTTGGGAGCAGCAGGAAGCACTATGGGCGCAGCGTCAATGA
CGCTGACGGTACAGGCCAGACAATTATTGTCTGGTATAGTGCAGCAGCAGAACAATTTGCTGAGGGCTAT
TGAGGCGCAACAGCATCTGTTGCAACTCACAGTCTGGGGCATCAAGCAGCTCCAGGCAAGAATCCTGGCT
GTGGAAAGATACCTAAAGGATCAACAGCTCCTGGGGATTTGGGGTTGCTCTGGAAAACTCATTTGCACCA
CTGCTGTGCCTTGGAATGCTAGTTGGAGTAATAAATCTCTGGAACAGATTTGGAATCACACGACCTGGAT
GGAGTGGGACAGAGAAATTAACAATTACACAAGCTTAATACACTCCTTAATTGAAGAATCGCAAAACCAG
CAAGAAAAGAATGAACAAGAATTATTGGAATTAGATAAATGGGCAAGTTTGTGGAATTGGTTTAACATAA
CAAATTGGCTGTGGTATATAAAATTATTCATAATGATAGTAGGAGGCTTGGTAGGTTTAAGAATAGTTTT
TGCTGTACTTTCTATAGTGAATAGAGTTAGGCAGGGATATTCACCATTATCGTTTCAGACCCACCTCCCA
ACCCCGAGGGGACCCGACAGGCCCGAAGGAATAGAAGAAGAAGGTGGAGAGAGAGACAGAGACAGATCCA
TTCGATTAGTGAACGGATCGGCACTGCGTGCGCCAATTCTGCAGACAAATGGCAGTATTCATCCACAATT
TTAAAAGAAAAGGGGGGATTGGGGGGTACAGTGCAGGGGAAAGAATAGTAGACATAATAGCAACAGACAT
ACAAACTAAAGAATTACAAAAACAAATTACAAAAATTCAAAATTTTCGGGTTTATTACAGGGACAGCAGA
GATCCAGTTTGGTTAATTAACCCGTGTCGGCTCCAGATCTGGCCTCCGCGCCGGGTTTTGGCGCCTCCCG
CGGGCGCCCCCCTCCTCACGGCGAGCGCTGCCACGTCAGACGAAGGGCGCAGCGAGCGTCCTGATCCTTC
CGCCCGGACGCTCAGGACAGCGGCCCGCTGCTCATAAGACTCGGCCTTAGAACCCCAGTATCAGCAGAAG
GACATTTTAGGACGGGACTTGGGTGACTCTAGGGCACTGGTTTTCTTTCCAGAGAGCGGAACAGGCGAGG
AAAAGTAGTCCCTTCTCGGCGATTCTGCGGAGGGATCTCCGTGGGGCGGTGAACGCCGATGATTATATAA
GGACGCGCCGGGTGTGGCACAGCTAGTTCCGTCGCAGCCGGGATTTGGGTCGCGGTTCTTGTTTGTGGAT
CGCTGTGATCGTCACTTGGTGAGTAGCGGGCTGCTGGGCTGGCCGGGGCTTTCGTGGCCGCCGGGCCGCT
CGGTGGGACGGAAGCGTGTGGAGAGACCGCCAAGGGCTGTAGTCTGGGTCCGCGAGCAAGGTTGCCCTGA
ACTGGGGGTTGGGGGGAGCGCAGCAAAATGGCGGCTGTTCCCGAGTCTTGAATGGAAGACGCTTGTGAGG
CGGGCTGTGAGGTCGTTGAAACAAGGTGGGGGGCATGGTGGGCGGCAAGAACCCAAGGTCTTGAGGCCTT
CGCTAATGCGGGAAAGCTCTTATTCGGGTGAGATGGGCTGGGGCACCATCTGGGGACCCTGACGTGAAGT
TTGTCACTGACTGGAGAACTCGGTTTGTCGTCTGTTGCGGGGGCGGCAGTTATGGCGGTGCCGTTGGGCA
GTGCACCCGTACCTTTGGGAGCGCGCGCCCTCGTCGTGTCGTGACGTCACCCGTTCTGTTGGCTTATAAT
GCAGGGTGGGGCCACCTGCCGGTAGGTGTGCGGTAGGCTTTTCTCCGTCGCAGGACGCAGGGTTCGGGCC
TAGGGTAGGCTCTCCTGAATCGACAGGCGCCGGACCTCTGGTGAGGGGAGGGATAAGTGAGGCGTCAGTT
TCTTTGGTCGGTTTTATGTACCTATCTTCTTAAGTAGCTGAAGCTCCGGTTTTGAACTATGCGCTCGGGG
TTGGCGAGTGTGTTTTGTGAAGTTTTTTAGGCACCTTTTGAAATGTAATCATTTGGGTCAATATGTAATT
TTCAGTGTTAGACTAGTAAATTGTCCGCTAAATTCTGGCCGTTTTTGGCTTTTTTGTTAGACGAAGCTTG
GGCCCGGGATCCATGGCTGAGAACAAGGCAAAAGTGAGCATGGCAGGAGCCAAGAGGGTGCCCGTCACCG
TGACAGCCGCTTCCAAACCAGGCCTGAGGCCCGCAACAGCACTCGGTGACATCGGCAATAAGGTCTCTGA
GGAACTGCAGGCCCGGGTGCCTCTCAAGCGAGAAGCTAAAACTCTGGGCACCGGAAAGGGGACCGTCAAA
GCTCTCCCCAAGCCTGTGGAGAAAGTCCCTGTGTGCGAACCAGTGAGCAAGGGCGAGGAGCTGTTCACCG
GGGTGGTGCCCATCCTGGTCGAGCTGGACGGCGACGTAAACGGCCACAAGTTCAGCGTGTCCGGCGAGGG
CGAGGGCGATGCCACCTACGGCAAGCTGACCCTGAAGTTCATCTGCACCACCGGCAAGCTGCCCGTGCCC
TGGCCCACCCTCGTGACCACCCTGTCCTGGGGCGTGCAGTGCTTCGCCCGCTACCCCGACCACATGAAGC
AGCACGACTTCTTCAAGTCCGCCATGCCCGAAGGCTACGTCCAGGAGCGCACCATCTTCTTCAAGGACGA
CGGCAACTACAAGACCCGCGCCGAGGTGAAGTTCGAGGGCGACACCCTGGTGAACCGCATCGAGCTGAAG
GGCATCGACTTCAAGGAGGACGGCAACATCCTGGGGCACAAGCTGGAGTACAACTACATCAGCGACAACG
TCTATATCACCGCCGACAAGCAGAAGAACGGCATCAAGGCCAACTTCAAGATCCGCCACAACATCGAGGA
CGGCGGCGTGCAGCTCGCCGACCACTACCAGCAGAACACCCCCATCGGCGACGGCCCCGTGCTGCTGCCC
GACAACCACTACCTGAGCACCCAGTCCAAGCTGAGCAAAGACCCCAACGAGAAGCGCGATCACATGGTCC
TGCTGGAGTTCGTGACCGCCGCCGGGATCACTCTCGGCATGGACGAGCTGTACAAGTAAGGATCCATTCG
ATATCAAGCTTATCGATAATCAACCTCTGGATTACAAAATTTGTGAAAGATTGACTGGTATTCTTAACTA
TGTTGCTCCTTTTACGCTATGTGGATACGCTGCTTTAATGCCTTTGTATCATGCTATTGCTTCCCGTATG
GCTTTCATTTTCTCCTCCTTGTATAAATCCTGGTTGCTGTCTCTTTATGAGGAGTTGTGGCCCGTTGTCA
GGCAACGTGGCGTGGTGTGCACTGTGTTTGCTGACGCAACCCCCACTGGTTGGGGCATTGCCACCACCTG
TCAGCTCCTTTCCGGGACTTTCGCTTTCCCCCTCCCTATTGCCACGGCGGAACTCATCGCCGCCTGCCTT
GCCCGCTGCTGGACAGGGGCTCGGCTGTTGGGCACTGACAATTCCGTGGTGTTGTCGGGGAAATCATCGT
CCTTTCCTTGGCTGCTCGCCTGTGTTGCCACCTGGATTCTGCGCGGGACGTCCTTCTGCTACGTCCCTTC
GGCCCTCAATCCAGCGGACCTTCCTTCCCGCGGCCTGCTGCCGGCTCTGCGGCCTCTTCCGCGTCTTCGC
CTTCGCCCTCAGACGAGTCGGATCTCCCTTTGGGCCGCCTCCCCGCATCGATACCGTCGACCTCGAGACC
TAGAAAAACATGGAGCAATCACAAGTAGCAATACAGCAGCTACCAATGCTGATTGTGCCTGGCTAGAAGC
ACAAGAGGAGGAGGAGGTGGGTTTTCCAGTCACACCTCAGGTACCTTTAAGACCAATGACTTACAAGGCA
GCTGTAGATCTTAGCCACTTTTTAAAAGAAAAGGGGGGACTGGAAGGGCTAATTCACTCCCAACGAAGAC
AAGATATCCTTGATCTGTGGATCTACCACACACAAGGCTACTTCCCTGATTGGCAGAACTACACACCAGG
GCCAGGGATCAGATATCCACTGACCTTTGGATGGTGCTACAAGCTAGTACCAGTTGAGCAAGAGAAGGTA
GAAGAAGCCAATGAAGGAGAGAACACCCGCTTGTTACACCCTGTGAGCCTGCATGGGATGGATGACCCGG
AGAGAGAAGTATTAGAGTGGAGGTTTGACAGCCGCCTAGCATTTCATCACATGGCCCGAGAGCTGCATCC
GGACTGTACTGGGTCTCTCTGGTTAGACCAGATCTGAGCCTGGGAGCTCTCTGGCTAACTAGGGAACCCA
CTGCTTAAGCCTCAATAAAGCTTGCCTTGAGTGCTTCAAGTAGTGTGTGCCCGTCTGTTGTGTGACTCTG
GTAACTAGAGATCCCTCAGACCCTTTTAGTCAGTGTGGAAAATCTCTAGCAGGGCCCGTTTAAACCCGCT
GATCAGCCTCGACTGTGCCTTCTAGTTGCCAGCCATCTGTTGTTTGCCCCTCCCCCGTGCCTTCCTTGAC
CCTGGAAGGTGCCACTCCCACTGTCCTTTCCTAATAAAATGAGGAAATTGCATCGCATTGTCTGAGTAGG
TGTCATTCTATTCTGGGGGGTGGGGTGGGGCAGGACAGCAAGGGGGAGGATTGGGAAGACAATAGCAGGC
ATGTGAGCAAAAGGCCAGCAAAAGGCCAGGAACCGTAAAAAGGCCGCGTTGCTGGCGTTTTTCCATAGGC
TCCGCCCCCCTGACGAGCATCACAAAAATCGACGCTCAAGTCAGAGGTGGCGAAACCCGACAGGACTATA
AAGATACCAGGCGTTTCCCCCTGGAAGCTCCCTCGTGCGCTCTCCTGTTCCGACCCTGCCGCTTACCGGA
TACCTGTCCGCCTTTCTCCCTTCGGGAAGCGTGGCGCTTTCTCATAGCTCACGCTGTAGGTATCTCAGTT
CGGTGTAGGTCGTTCGCTCCAAGCTGGGCTGTGTGCACGAACCCCCCGTTCAGCCCGACCGCTGCGCCTT
ATCCGGTAACTATCGTCTTGAGTCCAACCCGGTAAGACACGACTTATCGCCACTGGCAGCAGCCACTGGT
AACAGGATTAGCAGAGCGAGGTATGTAGGCGGTGCTACAGAGTTCTTGAAGTGGTGGCCTAACTACGGCT
ACACTAGAAGAACAGTATTTGGTATCTGCGCTCTGCTGAAGCCAGTTACCTTCGGAAAAAGAGTTGGTAG
CTCTTGATCCGGCAAACAAACCACCGCTGGTAGCGGTGGTTTTTTTGTTTGCAAGCAGCAGATTACGCGC
AGAAAAAAAGGATCTCAAGAAGATCCTTTGATCTTTTCTACGGGGTCTGACGCTCAGTGGAACGAAAACT
CACGTTAAGGGATTTTGGTCATGAGATTATCAAAAAGGATCTTCACCTAGATCCTTTTAAATTAAAAATG
AAGTTTTAAATCAATCTAAAGTATATATGAGTAAACTTGGTCTGACAGTTACCAATGCTTAATCAGTGAG
GCACCTATCTCAGCGATCTGTCTATTTCGTTCATCCATAGTTGCCTGACTCCCCGTCGTGTAGATAACTA
CGATACGGGAGGGCTTACCATCTGGCCCCAGTGCTGCAATGATACCGCGAGACCCACGCTCACCGGCTCC
AGATTTATCAGCAATAAACCAGCCAGCCGGAAGGGCCGAGCGCAGAAGTGGTCCTGCAACTTTATCCGCC
TCCATCCAGTCTATTAATTGTTGCCGGGAAGCTAGAGTAAGTAGTTCGCCAGTTAATAGTTTGCGCAACG
TTGTTGCCATTGCTACAGGCATCGTGGTGTCACGCTCGTCGTTTGGTATGGCTTCATTCAGCTCCGGTTC
CCAACGATCAAGGCGAGTTACATGATCCCCCATGTTGTGCAAAAAAGCGGTTAGCTCCTTCGGTCCTCCG
ATCGTTGTCAGAAGTAAGTTGGCCGCAGTGTTATCACTCATGGTTATGGCAGCACTGCATAATTCTCTTA
CTGTCATGCCATCCGTAAGATGCTTTTCTGTGACTGGTGAGTACTCAACCAAGTCATTCTGAGAATAGTG
TATGCGGCGACCGAGTTGCTCTTGCCCGGCGTCAATACGGGATAATACCGCGCCACATAGCAGAACTTTA
AAAGTGCTCATCATTGGAAAACGTTCTTCGGGGCGAAAACTCTCAAGGATCTTACCGCTGTTGAGATCCA
GTTCGATGTAACCCACTCGTGCACCCAACTGATCTTCAGCATCTTTTACTTTCACCAGCGTTTCTGGGTG
AGCAAAAACAGGAAGGCAAAATGCCGCAAAAAAGGGAATAAGGGCGACACGGAAATGTTGAATACTCATA
CTCTTCCTTTTTCAATATTATTGAAGCATTTATCAGGGTTATTGTCTCATGAGCGGATACATATTTGAAT
GTATTTAGAAAAATAAACAAATAGGGGTTCCGCGCACATTTCCCCGAAAAGTG
